Addgene plasmid #106842: gh181
Purpose: expression of gRNA targeting GYG2
Depositing lab: Eric-Paul Bennett. Depositing organization: University of Copenhagen. Publication: A validated gRNA library for CRISPR/Cas9 targeting of the human glycosyltransferase genome. Narimatsu Y, Joshi HJ, Zhang Y, Gomes C, Chen YH, Lorenzetti F, Furukawa S, Schjoldager K, Hansen L, Clausen H, Bennett EP, Wandall HH. Glycobiology. 2018 Jan 5. pii: 4791732. doi: 10.1093/glycob/cwx101. PubMed 29315387.
Backbone
  Vector backbone: EPB104
  Backbone manufacturer: Eric-Paul Bennett (Addgene plasmid # 68369)
  Backbone size w/o insert (bp): 2376
  Vector type: Mammalian Expression
Growth in bacteria
  Bacterial resistance: Ampicillin, 100 μg/mL
  Growth temperature: 37°C
  Growth strain: DH5alpha
  Copy number: High Copy
Gene/Insert
  Gene/Insert name: GYG2
  gRNA/shRNA sequence: GAGAGTCCAACAGTGAAGCT
  Species: H. sapiens (human)
  Entrez Gene: GYG2 (a.k.a. GN-2, GN2)
  Cloning method: Restriction Enzyme; 5′ cloning site unknown (unknown if destroyed); 3′ cloning site unknown (unknown if destroyed)
  Sequencing primers: 5′ T7NP
Terms and licenses: Academic/Nonprofit Terms; Industry Terms: Not Available to Industry
How to cite: gh181 was a gift from Eric-Paul Bennett (Addgene plasmid # 106842 ; http://n2t.net/addgene:106842 ; RRID:Addgene_106842)
