[The description below was written by a language model from this plasmid's Addgene catalogue record and pLannotate feature annotations shown in this document.]
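Description:
gh181 is a small mammalian-expression guide RNA plasmid built on the EPB104 backbone and designed to express a single CRISPR guide RNA against human GYG2 (glycogenin 2, also known as GN-2). The sequenced record is about 2.75 kb, consistent with a minimal backbone of roughly 2.4 kb. It is propagated in E. coli as a high-copy plasmid through a ColE1/pUC-type origin of replication and is selected with ampicillin through a β-lactamase (AmpR) gene driven by its own bla promoter.

The payload is a compact RNA polymerase III cassette. A human U6 snRNA promoter sits directly upstream of the Streptococcus pyogenes Cas9 gRNA scaffold, and the short gap between these two annotated features corresponds to the position where the 20-nucleotide GYG2-targeting spacer would lie, although the spacer is not itself annotated. Transcription from U6 in mammalian cells yields a single guide RNA that directs SpCas9 to the GYG2 locus. No Cas9 coding sequence, mammalian selection marker or reporter is annotated, so the nuclease must be supplied separately, for example from a co-transfected plasmid or a Cas9-expressing cell line.

The remaining annotations are a T7 promoter just upstream of the U6 cassette on the circular map, which matches the listed sequencing primer site, and short fragments of lacZα, M13 ori, lacI and RSF ori. These fragments look like cloning-vector remnants or partial homology matches rather than functional elements. The plasmid belongs to a validated gRNA collection targeting human glycosyltransferase genes and is intended for Cas9-mediated disruption of GYG2 in human cells.
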