Features (pLannotate 1.2.2; 10 found; start..end, strand, type, name):
      1..241     +  promoter       U6 promoter: RNA polymerase III promoter for human U6 snRNA
    270..345     +  misc_RNA       gRNA scaffold: guide RNA scaffold for the Streptococcus pyogenes CRISPR/Cas9 system
    392..439     -  CDS            lacI (fragment): lac repressor; lacI; The lac repressor binds to the lac operator to inhibit transcription in E. coli. This inhibition can be relieved by adding lactose or isopropyl-β-D-thiogalactopyranoside (IPTG).
    476..516     -  rep_origin     RSF ori (fragment): Plasmids containing the RSF 1030 origin of replication can be propagated in E. coli cells that contain additional plasmids with compatible origins.
    594..1182    -  rep_origin     ori: high-copy-number ColE1/pMB1/pBR322/pUC origin of replication
   1353..2213    -  CDS            AmpR: β-lactamase; bla; confers resistance to ampicillin, carbenicillin, and related antibiotics
   2214..2318    -  promoter       AmpR promoter: bla
   2344..2475    -  rep_origin     M13 ori (fragment): M13 bacteriophage origin of replication; arrow indicates direction of (+) strand synthesis
   2496..2652    -  CDS            lacZα (fragment): LacZα fragment of β-galactosidase; lacZ fragment
   2661..2679    +  promoter       T7 promoter: promoter for bacteriophage T7 RNA polymerase
>Addgene plasmid #106842 | gh181 | addgene full sequence | sequence record 242917 | Addgene NGS Result
GAGGGCCTATTTCCCATGATTCCTTCATATTTGCATATACGATACAAGGCTGTTAGAGAGATAATTGGAA
TTAATTTGACTGTAAACACAAAGATATTAGTACAAAATACGTGACGTAGAAAGTAATAATTTCTTGGGTA
GTTTGCAGTTTTAAAATTATGTTTTAAAATGGACTATCATATGCTTACCGTAACTTGAAAGTATTTCGAT
TTCTTGGCTTTATATATCTTGTGGAAAGGACGAAACACCGAGAGTCCAACAGTGAAGCTGTTTTAGAGCT
AGAAATAGCAAGTTAAAATAAGGCTAGTCCGTTATCAACTTGAAAAAGTGGCACCGAGTCGGTGCTTTTT
TTGGTACCTGGAGCACAAGACTGGCCTCATGGGCCTTCCGCTCACTGCCCGCTTTCCAGTCGGGAAACCT
GTCGTGCCAGCTGCATTAACATGGTCATAGCTGTTTCCTTGCGTATTGGGCGCTCTCCGCTTCCTCGCTC
ACTGACTCGCTGCGCTCGGTCGTTCGGGTAAAGCCTGGGGTGCCTAATGAGCAAAAGGCCAGCAAAAGGC
CAGGAACCGTAAAAAGGCCGCGTTGCTGGCGTTTTTCCATAGGCTCCGCCCCCCTGACGAGCATCACAAA
AATCGACGCTCAAGTCAGAGGTGGCGAAACCCGACAGGACTATAAAGATACCAGGCGTTTCCCCCTGGAA
GCTCCCTCGTGCGCTCTCCTGTTCCGACCCTGCCGCTTACCGGATACCTGTCCGCCTTTCTCCCTTCGGG
AAGCGTGGCGCTTTCTCATAGCTCACGCTGTAGGTATCTCAGTTCGGTGTAGGTCGTTCGCTCCAAGCTG
GGCTGTGTGCACGAACCCCCCGTTCAGCCCGACCGCTGCGCCTTATCCGGTAACTATCGTCTTGAGTCCA
ACCCGGTAAGACACGACTTATCGCCACTGGCAGCAGCCACTGGTAACAGGATTAGCAGAGCGAGGTATGT
AGGCGGTGCTACAGAGTTCTTGAAGTGGTGGCCTAACTACGGCTACACTAGAAGAACAGTATTTGGTATC
TGCGCTCTGCTGAAGCCAGTTACCTTCGGAAAAAGAGTTGGTAGCTCTTGATCCGGCAAACAAACCACCG
CTGGTAGCGGTGGTTTTTTTGTTTGCAAGCAGCAGATTACGCGCAGAAAAAAAGGATCTCAAGAAGATCC
TTTGATCTTTTCTACGGGGTCTGACGCTCAGTGGAACGAAAACTCACGTTAAGGGATTTTGGTCATGAGA
TTATCAAAAAGGATCTTCACCTAGATCCTTTTAAATTAAAAATGAAGTTTTAAATCAATCTAAAGTATAT
ATGAGTAAACTTGGTCTGACAGTTACCAATGCTTAATCAGTGAGGCACCTATCTCAGCGATCTGTCTATT
TCGTTCATCCATAGTTGCCTGACTCCCCGTCGTGTAGATAACTACGATACGGGAGGGCTTACCATCTGGC
CCCAGTGCTGCAATGATACCGCGAGAACCACGCTCACCGGCTCCAGATTTATCAGCAATAAACCAGCCAG
CCGGAAGGGCCGAGCGCAGAAGTGGTCCTGCAACTTTATCCGCCTCCATCCAGTCTATTAATTGTTGCCG
GGAAGCTAGAGTAAGTAGTTCGCCAGTTAATAGTTTGCGCAACGTTGTTGCCATTGCTACAGGCATCGTG
GTGTCACGCTCGTCGTTTGGTATGGCTTCATTCAGCTCCGGTTCCCAACGATCAAGGCGAGTTACATGAT
CCCCCATGTTGTGCAAAAAAGCGGTTAGCTCCTTCGGTCCTCCGATCGTTGTCAGAAGTAAGTTGGCCGC
AGTGTTATCACTCATGGTTATGGCAGCACTGCATAATTCTCTTACTGTCATGCCATCCGTAAGATGCTTT
TCTGTGACTGGTGAGTACTCAACCAAGTCATTCTGAGAATAGTGTATGCGGCGACCGAGTTGCTCTTGCC
CGGCGTCAATACGGGATAATACCGCGCCACATAGCAGAACTTTAAAAGTGCTCATCATTGGAAAACGTTC
TTCGGGGCGAAAACTCTCAAGGATCTTACCGCTGTTGAGATCCAGTTCGATGTAACCCACTCGTGCACCC
AACTGATCTTCAGCATCTTTTACTTTCACCAGCGTTTCTGGGTGAGCAAAAACAGGAAGGCAAAATGCCG
CAAAAAAGGGAATAAGGGCGACACGGAAATGTTGAATACTCATACTCTTCCTTTTTCAATATTATTGAAG
CATTTATCAGGGTTATTGTCTCATGAGCGGATACATATTTGAATGTATTTAGAAAAATAAACAAATAGGG
GTTCCGCGCACATTTCCCCGAAAAGTGCCACCTAAATTGTAAGCGTTAATATTTTGTTAAAATTCGCGTT
AAATTTTTGTTAAATCAGCTCATTTTTTAACCAATAGGCCGAAATCGGCAAAATCCCTTATAAATCAAAA
GAATAGACCGAGATAGGGTTGAGTGGCCGCTACAGGGCGCTCCCATTCGCCATTCAGGCTGCGCAACTGT
TGGGAAGGGCGTTTCGGTGCGGGCCTCTTCGCTATTACGCCAGCTGGCGAAAGGGGGATGTGCTGCAAGG
CGATTAAGTTGGGTAACGCCAGGGTTTTCCCAGTCACGACGTTGTAAAACGACGGCCAGTGAGCGCGACG
TAATACGACTCACTATAGGGCGAATTGGCGGAAGGCCGTCAAGGCCACGTGTCTTGTCCAGAGCTCGATA
TCGAATTCGATATCGAGAATTC
